Addgene plasmid #55620: CFP(1-158)-gamma-11 in pcDNAI/Amp
Purpose: An amino-terminal CFP fragment was fused to Ggamma-11. When co-expressed with a carboxyl-terminal CFP fragment fused to a Gbeta subunit with which it interacts, a fluorescent signal is produced.
Depositing lab: Catherine Berlot. Depositing organization: Geisinger Health Center. Publication: Analysis of G protein betagamma dimer formation in live cells using multicolor bimolecular fluorescence complementation demonstrates preferences of beta1 for particular gamma subunits. Mervine SM, Yost EA, Sabo JL, Hynes TR, Berlot CH. Mol Pharmacol. 2006 Jul;70(1):194-205. Epub 2006 Apr 26. 10.1124/mol.106.022616 PubMed 16641313.
Backbone
  Vector backbone: pcDNAI/Amp
  Backbone manufacturer: Invitrogen
  Backbone size w/o insert (bp): 4800
  Total vector size (bp): 5473
  Modifications to backbone: A BglII site was introduced into the polylinker of pcDNAI/Amp 3' to the BamHI site.
  Vector type: Mammalian Expression
Growth in bacteria
  Bacterial resistance: Ampicillin, 100 μg/mL
  Growth temperature: 37°C
  Growth strain: DH10B
  Copy number: High Copy
Gene/Insert
  Gene/Insert name: CFP(1-158)-gamma-11 (alt name: GNG11)
  Species: B. taurus (bovine); Aequorea victoria
  Insert size (bp): 673
  Mutation: Ggamma-11 was amplified by PCR, which added a BamHI site and a linker sequence (Arg-Ser) to the 5' end and a 3' BglII site. Cloning into the BglII site of CFP(1-158) destroyed the BamHI site.
  Entrez Gene: GNG11
  Promoter: CMV
  Tag / fusion protein: CFP(1-158) was fused to the amino terminus of Ggamma-11. (N terminal on insert)
  Cloning method: Restriction Enzyme; 5′ cloning site BamHI (not destroyed); 3′ cloning site BglII (not destroyed)
  Sequencing primers: 5′ T7; 3′ SP6
Resource information
  A portion of this plasmid was derived from a plasmid made by: pECFP was purchased from Clontech. Gamma-11 cDNA was obtained from Janet Robishaw, Weis Center for Research, Geisinger Clinic, Danville, PA.
Terms and licenses: Academic/Nonprofit Terms; Industry Terms: Not Available to Industry
How to cite: CFP(1-158)-gamma-11 in pcDNAI/Amp was a gift from Catherine Berlot (Addgene plasmid # 55620 ; http://n2t.net/addgene:55620 ; RRID:Addgene_55620)
