[The description below was written by a language model from this plasmid's Addgene catalogue record and pLannotate feature annotations shown in this document.]
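Description:
CFP(1-158)-gamma-11 in pcDNAI/Amp is a 5,473 bp mammalian expression plasmid built on the Invitrogen pcDNAI/Amp backbone, which was modified by adding a BglII site to the polylinker just 3' of the BamHI site. In bacteria it is maintained at high copy through a ColE1/pUC-type origin and selected with ampicillin via the bla gene. An f1 origin is also present. The remaining annotated backbone includes an SV40 origin of replication and fragments matching polyomavirus sequences. The short matches to viral T antigen and capsid proteins, and a small HIV-1 LTR hit next to the promoter, appear to be vector remnants rather than functional payload.

The expression cassette uses the CMV immediate-early enhancer and promoter to drive a fusion of the amino-terminal fragment of enhanced cyan fluorescent protein (residues 1-158, Aequorea victoria-derived) to the amino terminus of the G protein gamma-11 subunit (GNG11), joined through a short Arg-Ser linker introduced during PCR cloning. The catalogue lists the gamma-11 cDNA as bovine, whereas the automated annotation matched it to the human GNG11 entry, which probably reflects sequence similarity. Downstream, the SV40 small t intron and SV40 polyadenylation signal provide transcript processing. T7 and SP6 promoters flank the insert and serve as sequencing primer sites.

The construct is one half of a bimolecular fluorescence complementation pair. The CFP fragment is not expected to fluoresce alone, but co-expression with a carboxyl-terminal CFP fragment fused to an interacting G beta subunit produces a fluorescent signal. This reports beta-gamma dimer formation in live cells and was used to compare beta subunit preferences among gamma subunits.
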