Features (pLannotate 1.2.2; 21 found; start..end, strand, type, name):
      2..570     +  rep_origin     ori: high-copy-number ColE1/pMB1/pBR322/pUC origin of replication
    603..1061    -  rep_origin     f1 ori (sequence partly withheld): f1 bacteriophage origin of replication; arrow indicates direction of (+) strand synthesis
   1049..1170    -  CDS            M13 gene IV (fragment) (sequence partly withheld): pIV; IV; phage assembly
   1272..1376    +  promoter       AmpR promoter: bla
   1377..2237    +  CDS            AmpR: β-lactamase; bla; confers resistance to ampicillin, carbenicillin, and related antibiotics
   2310..2689    +  enhancer       CMV enhancer: human cytomegalovirus immediate early enhancer
   2690..2893    +  promoter       CMV promoter: human cytomegalovirus (CMV) immediate early promoter
   2889..2922    +  LTR            5' LTR (truncated) (fragment): truncated 5' long terminal repeat (LTR) from HIV-1
   2938..2956    +  promoter       T7 promoter: promoter for bacteriophage T7 RNA polymerase
   3000..3470    +  CDS            Enhanced Cyan-Emitting GFP (fragment): Enhanced Cyan-Emitting GFP is a basic (constitutively fluorescent) cyan fluorescent protein published in 2002, derived from Aequorea victoria.
   3474..3692    +  CDS            GNG11: GBG11_HUMAN - Also known as GNGT11. Experimental evidence at protein level: Swiss-Prot protein existence level 1. Guanine nucleotide-binding proteins (G proteins) are involved as a modulator or transducer in various transmembrane signaling systems. The beta and gamma chains are required for the GTPase activity, for replacement of GDP by GTP, and for G protein-effector interaction. From Homo sapiens (Human).
   3745..3763    -  promoter       SP6 promoter: promoter for bacteriophage SP6 RNA polymerase
   3771..3845    +  CDS            small t antigen (fragment): SV40 (simian virus 40) small t antigen
   3847..3912    +  intron         small t intron: SV40 (simian virus 40) small t antigen intron
   4042..4062    +  CDS            SV40 NLS: nuclear localization signal of SV40 (simian virus 40) large T antigen
   4069..4203    +  CDS            LT_POVHA (fragment): Protein inferred from homology: Swiss-Prot protein existence level 3. Isoform large T antigen is a key early protein essential for both driving viral replication and inducing cellular transformation. Plays a role in viral genome replication by driving entry of quiescent cells into the cell cycle and by autoregulating the synthesis of viral early mRNA. Displays highly oncogenic activities by corrupting the host cellular checkpoint mechanisms that guard cell division and the transcription, replication, and repair of DNA. Participates in the modulation of cellular gene expression preceeding viral
   4228..4311    +  CDS            large T antigen (fragment): large T antigen from SV40 (simian virus 40)
   4334..4468    +  polyA_signal   SV40 poly(A) signal: SV40 polyadenylation signal
   4469..4837    -  CDS            VP2_POVMA (fragment): Experimental evidence at protein level: Swiss-Prot protein existence level 1. [Isoform VP3]: structural protein that resides within the core of the capsid surrounded by 72 VP1 pentamers. Following virus endocytosis and trafficking to the endoplasmic reticulum, VP2 and VP3 form oligomers and integrate into the endoplasmic reticulum membrane. Heterooligomer VP2-VP3 may create a viroporin for transporting the viral genome across the endoplasmic reticulum membrane to the cytoplasm. Nuclear entry of the viral DNA involves the selective exposure and importin recognition of VP2 or Vp3 nuclear localiz
   5205..5303    -  CDS            VP1_POVMP (fragment): Experimental evidence at protein level: Swiss-Prot protein existence level 1. Forms an icosahedral capsid with a T=7 symmetry and a 40 nm diameter. The capsid is composed of 72 pentamers linked to each other by disulfide bonds and associated with VP2 or VP3 proteins. Interacts with terminal alpha(2,3)-linked sialic acids on the cell surface to provide virion attachment to target cell. This attachment induces virion internalization predominantly through caveolin-mediated endocytosis. Once attached, the virion is internalized by caveolin- mediated endocytosis and traffics to the endoplasmic reti
   5314..5449    +  rep_origin     SV40 ori: SV40 origin of replication
>Addgene plasmid #55620 | CFP(1-158)-gamma-11 in pcDNAI/Amp | depositor full sequence | sequence record 115163 | CFP(1-158)-gamma-11 in pcDNAI/Amp sequence 5473 bps
GGCGTAATCTGCTGCTTGCAAACAAAAAAACCACCGCTACCAGCGGTGGTTTGTTTGCCGGATCAAGAGC
TACCAACTCTTTTTCCGAAGGTAACTGGCTTCAGCAGAGCGCAGATACCAAATACTGTCCTTCTAGTGTA
GCCGTAGTTAGGCCACCACTTCAAGAACTCTGTAGCACCGCCTACATACCTCGCTCTGCTAATCCTGTTA
CCAGTGGCTGCTGCCAGTGGCGATAAGTCGTGTCTTACCGGGTTGGACTCAAGACGATAGTTACCGGATA
AGGCGCAGCGGTCGGGCTGAACGGGGGGTTCGTGCACACAGCCCAGCTTGGAGCGAACGACCTACACCGA
ACTGAGATACCTACAGCGTGAGCATTGAGAAAGCGCCACGCTTCCCGAAGGGAGAAAGGCGGACAGGTAT
CCGGTAAGCGGCAGGGTCGGAACAGGAGAGCGCACGAGGGAGCTTCCAGGGGGAAACGCCTGGTATCTTT
ATAGTCCTGTCGGGTTTCGCCACCTCTGACTTGAGCGTCGATTTTTGTGATGCTCGTCAGGGGGGCGGAG
CCTATGGAAAAACGCCAGCAACGCAAGCTAGCTTCTAGCTAGAAATTGTAAACGTTAATATTTTGTTAAA
ATTCGCGTTAAATTTTTGTTAAATCAGCTCATTTTTTAACCAATAGGCCGAAATCGGCAAAATCCCTTAT
AAATCAAAAGAATAGCCCGAGATAGGGT
[37 nt withheld, positions 729-765]
AAAGAACGTGGACTCCAACGTCAAAGGGCGAAAAACCGTCTATCAGGGCGATGGCC
[115 nt withheld, positions 822-936]
G
[144 nt withheld, positions 938-1081]
ACCGTATAACGTGCTTTCCTCGTTG
[64 nt withheld, positions 1107-1170]
CTGGATTACCAAAGGGCCTCGTGATACGCCTATTTTTATAGGTTAATGTCATGATAATAATGGTTTCTTA
GACGTCAGGTGGCACTTTTCGGGGAAATGTGCGCGGAACCCCTATTTGTTTATTTTTCTAAATACATTCA
AATATGTATCCGCTCATGAGACAATAACCCTGATAAATGCTTCAATAATATTGAAAAAGGAAGAGTATGA
GTATTCAACATTTCCGTGTCGCCCTTATTCCCTTTTTTGCGGCATTTTGCCTTCCTGTTTTTGCTCACCC
AGAAACGCTGGTGAAAGTAAAAGATGCTGAAGATCAGTTGGGTGCACGAGTGGGTTACATCGAACTGGAT
CTCAACAGCGGTAAGATCCTTGAGAGTTTTCGCCCCGAAGAACGTTTTCCAATGATGAGCACTTTTAAAG
TTCTGCTATGTGGCGCGGTATTATCCCGTGTTGACGCCGGGCAAGAGCAACTCGGTCGCCGCATACACTA
TTCTCAGAATGACTTGGTTGAGTACTCACCAGTCACAGAAAAGCATCTTACGGATGGCATGACAGTAAGA
GAATTATGCAGTGCTGCCATAACCATGAGTGATAACACTGCGGCCAACTTACTTCTGACAACGATCGGAG
GACCGAAGGAGCTAACCGCTTTTTTGCACAACATGGGGGATCATGTAACTCGCCTTGATCGTTGGGAACC
GGAGCTGAATGAAGCCATACCAAACGACGAGCGTGACACCACGATGCCTGCAGCAATGGCAACAACGTTG
CGCAAACTATTAACTGGCGAACTACTTACTCTAGCTTCCCGGCAACAATTAATAGACTGGATGGAGGCGG
ATAAAGTTGCAGGACCACTTCTGCGCTCGGCCCTTCCGGCTGGCTGGTTTATTGCTGATAAATCTGGAGC
CGGTGAGCGTGGGTCTCGCGGTATCATTGCAGCACTGGGGCCAGATGGTAAGCCCTCCCGTATCGTAGTT
ATCTACACGACGGGGAGTCAGGCAACTATGGATGAACGAAATAGACAGATCGCTGAGATAGGTGCCTCAC
TGATTAAGCATTGGTAACTGTCAGACCAAGTTTACTCATATATACTTTAGATTGATTTAAAACTTCATTT
TTAATTTCTCTAGCGCGTTGACATTGATTATTGACTAGTTATTAATAGTAATCAATTACGGGGTCATTAG
TTCATAGCCCATATATGGAGTTCCGCGTTACATAACTTACGGTAAATGGCCCGCCTGGCTGACCGCCCAA
CGACCCCCGCCCATTGACGTCAATAATGACGTATGTTCCCATAGTAACGCCAATAGGGACTTTCCATTGA
CGTCAATGGGTGGACTATTTACGGTAAACTGCCCACTTGGCAGTACATCAAGTGTATCATATGCCAAGTA
CGCCCCCTATTGACGTCAATGACGGTAAATGGCCCGCCTGGCATTATGCCCAGTACATGACCTTATGGGA
CTTTCCTACTTGGCAGTACATCTACGTATTAGTCATCGCTATTACCATGGTGATGCGGTTTTGGCAGTAC
ATCAATGGGCGTGGATAGCGGTTTGACTCACGGGGATTTCCAAGTCTCCACCCCATTGACGTCAATGGGA
GTTTGTTTTGGCACCAAAATCAACGGGACTTTCCAAAATGTCGTAACAACTCCGCCCCATTGACGCAAAT
GGGCGGTAGGCGTGTACGGTGGGAGGTCTATATAAGCAGAGCTCTCTGGCTAACTAGAGAACCCACTGCT
TACTGGCTTATCGAAATTAATACGACTCACTATAGGGAGACCCAAGCTTGGTACCGAGCTCGGATCCGCC
ACCATGGTGAGCAAGGGCGAGGAGCTGTTCACCGGGGTGGTGCCCATCCTGGTCGAGCTGGACGGCGACG
TAAACGGCCACAAGTTCAGCGTGTCCGGCGAGGGCGAGGGCGATGCCACCTACGGCAAGCTGACCCTGAA
GTTCATCTGCACCACCGGCAAGCTGCCCGTGCCCTGGCCCACCCTCGTGACCACCCTGACCTGGGGCGTG
CAGTGCTTCAGCCGCTACCCCGACCACATGAAGCAGCACGACTTCTTCAAGTCCGCCATGCCCGAAGGCT
ACGTCCAGGAGCGCACCATCTTCTTCAAGGACGACGGCAACTACAAGACCCGCGCCGAGGTGAAGTTCGA
GGGCGACACCCTGGTGAACCGCATCGAGCTGAAGGGCATCGACTTCAAGGAGGACGGCAACATCCTGGGG
CACAAGCTGGAGTACAACTACATCAGCCACAACGTCTATATCACCGCCGACAAGCAGAGATCCATGCCTG
CCCTTCACATCGAAGATTTGCCAGAGAAGGAAAAACTGAAAATGGAAGTTGAGCAGCTTCGCAAAGAAGT
GAAGTTGCAGAGACAACAAGTGTCTAAATGTTCTGAAGAAATAAAGAACTATATTGAAGAACGTTCTGGA
GAGGACCCTCTAGTAAAGGGAATTCCAGAAGACAAGAACCCCTTTAAAGAAAAAGGCAGCTGTGTTATTT
CATAAAGATCTATCACACTGGCGGCCGCTCGAGCATGCATCTAGAGGGCCCTATTCTATAGTGTCACCTA
AATGCTAGAGGATCTTTGTGAAGGAACCTTACTTCTGTGGTGTGACATAATTGGACAAACTACCTACAGA
GATTTAAAGCTCTAAGGTAAATATAAAATTTTTAAGTGTATAATGTGTTAAACTACTGATTCTAATTGTT
TGTGTATTTTAGATTCCAACCTATGGAACTGATGAATGGGAGCAGTGGTGGAATGCCTTTAATGAGGAAA
ACCTGTTTTGCTCAGAAGAAATGCCATCTAGTGATGATGAGGCTACTGCTGACTCTCAACATTCTACTCC
TCCAAAAAAGAAGAGAAAGGTAGAAGACCCCAAGGACTTTCCTTCAGAATTGCTAAGTTTTTTGAGTCAT
GCTGTGTTTAGTAATAGAACTCTTGCTTGCTTTGCTATTTACACCACAAAGGAAAAAGCTGCACTGCTAT
ACAAGAAAATTATGGAAAAATATTTGATGTATAGTGCCTTGACTAGAGATCATAATCAGCCATACCACAT
TTGTAGAGGTTTTACTTGCTTTAAAAAACCTCCCACACCTCCCCCTGAACCTGAAACATAAAATGAATGC
AATTGTTGTTGTTAACTTGTTTATTGCAGCTTATAATGGTTACAAATAAAGCAATAGCATCACAAATTTC
ACAAATAAAGCATTTTTTTCACTGCATTCTAGTTGTGGTTTGTCCAAACTCATCAATGTATCTTATCATG
TCTGGATCATCCCGCCATGGTATCAACGCCATATTTCTATTTACAGTAGGGACCTCTTCGTTGTGTAGGT
ACCGCTGTATTCCTAGGGAAATAGTAGAGGCACCTTGAACTGTCTGCATCAGCCATATAGCCCCCGCTGT
TCGACTTACAAACACAGGCACAGTACTGACAAACCCATACACCTCCTCTGAAATACCCATAGTTGCTAGG
GCTGTCTCCGAACTCATTACACCCTCCAAAGTCAGAGCTGTAATTTCGCCATCAAGGGCAGCGAGGGCTT
CTCCAGATAAAATAGCTTCTGCCGAGAGTCCCGTAAGGGTAGACACTTCAGCTAATCCCTCGATGAGGTC
TACTAGAATAGTCAGTGCGGCTCCCATTTTGAAAATTCACTTACTTGATCAGCTTCAGAAGATGGCGGAG
GGCCTCCAACACAGTAATTTTCCTCCCGACTCTTAAAATAGAAAATGTCAAGTCAGTTAAGCAGGAAGTG
GACTAACTGACGCAGCTGGCCGTGCGACATCCTCTTTTAATTAGTTGCTAGGCAACGCCCTCCAGAGGGC
GTGTGGTTTTGCAAGAGGAAGCAAAAGCCTCTCCACCCAGGCCTAGAATGTTTCCACCCAATCATTACTA
TGACAACAGCTGTTTTTTTTAGTATTAAGCAGAGGCCGGGGACCCCTGGGCCCGCTTACTCTGGAGAAAA
AGAAGAGAGGCATTGTAGAGGCTTCCAGAGGCAACTTGTCAAAACAGGACTGCTTCTATTTCTGTCACAC
TGTCTGGCCCTGTCACAAGGTCCAGCACCTCCATACCCCCTTTAATAAGCAGTTTGGGAACGGGTGCGGG
TCTTACTCCGCCCATCCCGCCCCTAACTCCGCCCAGTTCCGCCCATTCTCCGCCCCATGGCTGACTAATT
TTTTTTATTTATGCAGAGGCCGAGGCCGCCTCGGCCTCTGAGCTATTCCAGAAGTAGTGAGGAGGCTTTT
TTGGAGGCCTAGGCTTTTGCAAAAAGCTAATTC
