>Addgene plasmid #55620 | CFP(1-158)-gamma-11 in pcDNAI/Amp | addgene partial sequence | sequence record 118736 | CMV-F 5'-CGCAAATGGGCGGTAGGCGTG-3'
GGCTTATCGAAATTAATACGACTCACTATAGGGAGACCCAAGCTTGGTACCGAGCTCGGATCCGCCACCA
TGGTGAGCAAGGGCGAGGAGCTGTTCACCGGGGTGGTGCCCATCCTGGTCGAGCTGGACGGCGACGTAAA
CGGCCACAAGTTCAGCGTGTCCGGCGAGGGCGAGGGCGATGCCACCTACGGCAAGCTGACCCTGAAGTTC
ATCTGCACCACCGGCAAGCTGCCCGTGCCCTGGCCCACCCTCGTGACCACCCTGACCTGGGGCGTGCAGT
GCTTCAGCCGCTACCCCGACCACATGAAGCAGCACGACTTCTTCAAGTCCGCCATGCCCGAAGGCTACGT
CCAGGAGCGCACCATCTTCTTCAAGGACGACGGCAACTACAAGACCCGCGCCGAGGTGAAGTTCGAGGGC
GACACCCTGGTGAACCGCATCGAGCTGAAGGGCATCGACTTCAAGGAGGACGGCAACATCCTGGGGCACA
AGCTGGAGTACAACTACATCAGCCACAACGTCTATATCACCGCCGACAAGCAGAGATCCATGCCTGCCCT
TCACATCGAAGATTTGCCAGAGAAGGAAAAACTGAAAATGGAAGTTGAGCAGCTTCGCAAAGAAGTGAAG
TTGCAGAGACAACAAGTGTCTAAATGTTCTGAAGAAATAAAGAACTATATTGAAGAACGTTCTGGAGAGG
ACCCTCTAGTAAAGGGAATTCCAGAAGACAAGAACCCCTTTAAA
