>Addgene plasmid #55620 | CFP(1-158)-gamma-11 in pcDNAI/Amp | addgene partial sequence | sequence record 118737 | SP6 5'-ATTTAGGTGACACTATAG-3'
TAGATCTTTATGAAATAACACAGCTGCCTTTTTCTTTAAAGGGGTTCTTGTCTTCTGGAATTCCCTTTAC
TAGAGGGTCCTCTCCAGAACGTTCTTCAATATAGTTCTTTATTTCTTCAGAACATTTAGACACTTGTTGT
CTCTGCAACTTCACTTCTTTGCGAAGCTGCTCAACTTCCATTTTCAGTTTTTCCTTCTCTGGCAAATCTT
CGATGTGAAGGGCAGGCATGGATCTCTGCTTGTCGGCGGTGATATAGACGTTGTGGCTGATGTAGTTGTA
CTCCAGCTTGTGCCCCAGGATGTTGCCGTCCTCCTTGAAGTCGATGCCCTTCAGCTCGATGCGGTTCACC
AGGGTGTCGCCCTCGAACTTCACCTCGGCGCGGGTCTTGTAGTTGCCGTCGTCCTTGAAGAAGATGGTGC
GCTCCTGGACGTAGCCTTCGGGCATGGCGGACTTGAAGAAGTCGTGCTGCTTCATGTGGTCGGGGTAGCG
GCTGAAGCACTGCACGCCCCAGGTCAGGGTGGTCACGAGGGTGGGCCAGGGCACGGGCAGCTTGCCGGTG
GTGCAGATGAACTTCAGGGTCAGCTTGCCGTAGGTGGCATCGCCCTCGCCCTCGCCGGACACGCTGAACT
TGTGGCCGTTTACGTCGCCGTCCAGCTCGACCAGGATGGGCACCACCCCGGTGAACAGCTCCTCGCCCTT
GCTCACCATGGTGGCGGATCCGAGCTCGGTACCAAGCTTGGGTCTCCCTATAGTGAGTCGTATTAATTTC
G
